>Addgene plasmid #215844 | pcDNA3.1-FLAG/HA-p54 | addgene full sequence | sequence record 430090 | Addgene NGS Result
TCGGGAGATCTCCCGATCCCCTATGGTGCACTCTCAGTACAATCTGCTCTGATGCCGCATAGTTAAGCCA
GTATCTGCTCCCTGCTTGTGTGTTGGAGGTCGCTGAGTAGTGCGCGAGCAAAATTTAAGCTACAACAAGG
CAAGGCTTGACCGACAATTGCATGAAGAATCTGCTTAGGGTTAGGCGTTTTGCGCTGCTTCGCGATGTAC
GGGCCAGATATACGCGTTGACATTGATTATTGACTAGTTATTAATAGTAATCAATTACGGGGTCATTAGT
TCATAGCCCATATATGGAGTTCCGCGTTACATAACTTACGGTAAATGGCCCGCCTGGCTGACCGCCCAAC
GACCCCCGCCCATTGACGTCAATAATGACGTATGTTCCCATAGTAACGCCAATAGGGACTTTCCATTGAC
GTCAATGGGTGGAGTATTTACGGTAAACTGCCCACTTGGCAGTACATCAAGTGTATCATATGCCAAGTAC
GCCCCCTATTGACGTCAATGACGGTAAATGGCCCGCCTGGCATTATGCCCAGTACATGACCTTATGGGAC
TTTCCTACTTGGCAGTACATCTACGTATTAGTCATCGCTATTACCATGGTGATGCGGTTTTGGCAGTACA
TCAATGGGCGTGGATAGCGGTTTGACTCACGGGGATTTCCAAGTCTCCACCCCATTGACGTCAATGGGAG
TTTGTTTTGGCACCAAAATCAACGGGACTTTCCAAAATGTCGTAACAACTCCGCCCCATTGACGCAAATG
GGCGGTAGGCGTGTACGGTGGGAGGTCTATATAAGCAGAGCTCTCTGGCTAACTAGAGAACCCACTGCTT
ACTGGCTTATCGAAATTAATACGACTCACTATAGGGAGACCCAAGCTGGCTAGCCCACCATGGACTACAA
GGACGACGATGACAAGTACCCTTATGACGTGCCCGATTACGCTAAGCTTATGAGCACGGCCAGAACAGAG
AACCCTGTTATAATGGGTCTGTCCAGTCAAAATGGTCAGCTGAGAGGCCCTGTGAAACCCACTGGTGGCC
CTGGAGGAGGGGGCACACAGACACAGCAACAGATGAACCAGCTGAAAAACACCAACACAATCAATAATGG
CACTCAGCAGCAAGCACAGAGTATGACCACCACTATTAAACCTGGTGATGACTGGAAAAAGACTTTAAAA
CTCCCTCCAAAGGATCTAAGAATCAAAACTTCGGATGTGACCTCCACAAAAGGAAATGAGTTTGAAGATT
ACTGTTTGAAACGGGAGTTACTGATGGGAATTTTTGAAATGGGCTGGGAAAAGCCATCTCCTATTCAGGA
GGAGAGCATTCCCATTGCTTTATCTGGTAGGGATATCTTAGCTAGAGCAAAAAATGGAACAGGCAAGAGC
GGTGCCTACCTCATTCCCTTACTTGAACGGCTAGACCTGAAGAAGGACAATATACAAGCAATGGTGATTG
TTCCCACTAGAGAACTTGCTCTACAGGTCAGTCAAATTTGCATCCAGGTCAGCAAACACATGGGAGGGGC
CAAAGTGATGGCAACCACAGGAGGAACCAATTTACGAGATGACATAATGAGGCTTGATGATACAGTGCAC
GTGGTGATTGCTACCCCTGGGAGAATCCTGGATCTTATTAAGAAAGGAGTAGCAAAGGTTGATCATGTCC
AGATGATAGTATTGGATGAGGCAGATAAGTTGCTGTCACAGGATTTTGTGCAGATAATGGAGGATATTAT
TCTCACGCTACCTAAAAACAGGCAGATTTTACTATATTCCGCTACTTTCCCTCTTAGTGTACAGAAGTTC
ATGAATTCCCATTTGCAGAAACCCTATGAGATTAACCTGATGGAG
[501 nt withheld, positions 1866-2366]
GTGGCAGAATACCACAGCGAGCCTGTAGAAGATGAGAAACCTTAATCTAGAGGGCCCGTTTAAACCCGCT
GATCAGCCTCGACTGTGCCTTCTAGTTGCCAGCCATCTGTTGTTTGCCCCTCCCCCGTGCCTTCCTTGAC
CCTGGAAGGTGCCACTCCCACTGTCCTTTCCTAATAAAATGAGGAAATTGCATCGCATTGTCTGAGTAGG
TGTCATTCTATTCTGGGGGGTGGGGTGGGGCAGGACAGCAAGGGGGAGGATTGGGAAGACAATAGCAGGC
ATGCTGGGGATGCGGTGGGCTCTATGGCTTCTGAGGCGGAAAGAACCAGCTGGGGCTCTAGGGGGTATCC
CC
[124 nt withheld, positions 2719-2842]
C
[91 nt withheld, positions 2844-2934]
A
[49 nt withheld, positions 2936-2984]
CCTTTGACGTTGGAGTCCACGTTCTTT
[37 nt withheld, positions 3012-3048]
ACCCTATCTCGGTCTATTCTTTTGATTTATAAGGGATTTTGCCGATTTCGGCCTATTGGTTAAAAAATGA
GCTGATTTAACAAAAATTTAACGCGAATTAATTCTGTGGAATGTGTGTCAGTTAGGGTGTGGAAAGTCCC
CAGGCTCCCCAGCAGGCAGAAGTATGCAAAGCATGCATCTCAATTAGTCAGCAACCAGGTGTGGAAAGTC
CCCAGGCTCCCCAGCAGGCAGAAGTATGCAAAGCATGCATCTCAATTAGTCAGCAACCATAGTCCCGCCC
CTAACTCCGCCCATCCCGCCCCTAACTCCGCCCAGTTCCGCCCATTCTCCGCCCCATGGCTGACTAATTT
TTTTTATTTATGCAGAGGCCGAGGCCGCCTCTGCCTCTGAGCTATTCCAGAAGTAGTGAGGAGGCTTTTT
TGGAGGCCTAGGCTTTTGCAAAAAGCTCCCGGGAGCTTGTATATCCATTTTCGGATCTGATCAAGAGACA
GGATGAGGATCGTTTCGCATGATTGAACAAGATGGATTGCACGCAGGTTCTCCGGCCGCTTGGGTGGAGA
GGCTATTCGGCTATGACTGGGCACAACAGACAATCGGCTGCTCTGATGCCGCCGTGTTCCGGCTGTCAGC
GCAGGGGCGCCCGGTTCTTTTTGTCAAGACCGACCTGTCCGGTGCCCTGAATGAACTGCAGGACGAGGCA
GCGCGGCTATCGTGGCTGGCCACGACGGGCGTTCCTTGCGCAGCTGTGCTCGACGTTGTCACTGAAGCGG
GAAGGGACTGGCTGCTATTGGGCGAAGTGCCGGGGCAGGATCTCCTGTCATCTCACCTTGCTCCTGCCGA
GAAAGTATCCATCATGGCTGATGCAATGCGGCGGCTGCATACGCTTGATCCGGCTACCTGCCCATTCGAC
CACCAAGCGAAACATCGCATCGAGCGAGCACGTACTCGGATGGAAGCCGGTCTTGTCGATCAGGATGATC
TGGACGAAGAGCATCAGGGGCTCGCGCCAGCCGAACTGTTCGCCAGGCTCAAGGCGCGCATGCCCGACGG
CGAGGATCTCGTCGTGACCCATGGCGATGCCTGCTTGCCGAATATCATGGTGGAAAATGGCCGCTTTTCT
GGATTCATCGACTGTGGCCGGCTGGGTGTGGCGGACCGCTATCAGGACATAGCGTTGGCTACCCGTGATA
TTGCTGAAGAGCTTGGCGGCGAATGGGCTGACCGCTTCCTCGTGCTTTACGGTATCGCCGCTCCCGATTC
GCAGCGCATCGCCTTCTATCGCCTTCTTGACGAGTTCTTCTGAGCGGGACTCTGGGGTTCGAAATGACCG
ACCAAGCGACGCCCAACCTGCCATCACGAGATTTCGATTCCACCGCCGCCTTCTATGAAAGGTTGGGCTT
CGGAATCGTTTTCCGGGACGCCGGCTGGATGATCCTCCAGCGCGGGGATCTCATGCTGGAGTTCTTCGCC
CACCCCAACTTGTTTATTGCAGCTTATAATGGTTACAAATAAAGCAATAGCATCACAAATTTCACAAATA
AAGCATTTTTTTCACTGCATTCTAGTTGTGGTTTGTCCAAACTCATCAATGTATCTTATCATGTCTGTAT
ACCGTCGACCTCTAGCTAGAGCTTGGCGTAATCATGGTCATAGCTGTTTCCTGTGTGAAATTGTTATCCG
CTCACAATTCCACACAACATACGAGCCGGAAGCATAAAGTGTAAAGCCTGGGGTGCCTAATGAGTGAGCT
AACTCACATTAATTGCGTTGCGCTCACTGCCCGCTTTCCAGTCGGGAAACCTGTCGTGCCAGCTGCATTA
ATGAATCGGCCAACGCGCGGGGAGAGGCGGTTTGCGTATTGGGCGCTCTTCCGCTTCCTCGCTCACTGAC
TCGCTGCGCTCGGTCGTTCGGCTGCGGCGAGCGGTATCAGCTCACTCAAAGGCGGTAATACGGTTATCCA
CAGAATCAGGGGATAACGCAGGAAAGAACATGTGAGCAAAAGGCCAGCAAAAGGCCAGGAACCGTAAAAA
GGCCGCGTTGCTGGCGTTTTTCCATAGGCTCCGCCCCCCTGACGAGCATCACAAAAATCGACGCTCAAGT
CAGAGGTGGCGAAACCCGACAGGACTATAAAGATACCAGGCGTTTCCCCCTGGAAGCTCCCTCGTGCGCT
CTCCTGTTCCGACCCTGCCGCTTACCGGATACCTGTCCGCCTTTCTCCCTTCGGGAAGCGTGGCGCTTTC
TCATAGCTCACGCTGTAGGTATCTCAGTTCGGTGTAGGTCGTTCGCTCCAAGCTGGGCTGTGTGCACGAA
CCCCCCGTTCAGCCCGACCGCTGCGCCTTATCCGGTAACTATCGTCTTGAGTCCAACCCGGTAAGACACG
ACTTATCGCCACTGGCAGCAGCCACTGGTAACAGGATTAGCAGAGCGAGGTATGTAGGCGGTGCTACAGA
GTTCTTGAAGTGGTGGCCTAACTACGGCTACACTAGAAGAACAGTATTTGGTATCTGCGCTCTGCTGAAG
CCAGTTACCTTCGGAAAAAGAGTTGGTAGCTCTTGATCCGGCAAACAAACCACCGCTGGTAGCGGTGGTT
TTTTTGTTTGCAAGCAGCAGATTACGCGCAGAAAAAAAGGATCTCAAGAAGATCCTTTGATCTTTTCTAC
GGGGTCTGACGCTCAGTGGAACGAAAACTCACGTTAAGGGATTTTGGTCATGAGATTATCAAAAAGGATC
TTCACCTAGATCCTTTTAAATTAAAAATGAAGTTTTAAATCAATCTAAAGTATATATGAGTAAACTTGGT
CTGACAGTTACCAATGCTTAATCAGTGAGGCACCTATCTCAGCGATCTGTCTATTTCGTTCATCCATAGT
TGCCTGACTCCCCGTCGTGTAGATAACTACGATACGGGAGGGCTTACCATCTGGCCCCAGTGCTGCAATG
ATACCGCGAGACCCACGCTCACCGGCTCCAGATTTATCAGCAATAAACCAGCCAGCCGGAAGGGCCGAGC
GCAGAAGTGGTCCTGCAACTTTATCCGCCTCCATCCAGTCTATTAATTGTTGCCGGGAAGCTAGAGTAAG
TAGTTCGCCAGTTAATAGTTTGCGCAACGTTGTTGCCATTGCTACAGGCATCGTGGTGTCACGCTCGTCG
TTTGGTATGGCTTCATTCAGCTCCGGTTCCCAACGATCAAGGCGAGTTACATGATCCCCCATGTTGTGCA
AAAAAGCGGTTAGCTCCTTCGGTCCTCCGATCGTTGTCAGAAGTAAGTTGGCCGCAGTGTTATCACTCAT
GGTTATGGCAGCACTGCATAATTCTCTTACTGTCATGCCATCCGTAAGATGCTTTTCTGTGACTGGTGAG
TACTCAACCAAGTCATTCTGAGAATAGTGTATGCGGCGACCGAGTTGCTCTTGCCCGGCGTCAATACGGG
ATAATACCGCGCCACATAGCAGAACTTTAAAAGTGCTCATCATTGGAAAACGTTCTTCGGGGCGAAAACT
CTCAAGGATCTTACCGCTGTTGAGATCCAGTTCGATGTAACCCACTCGTGCACCCAACTGATCTTCAGCA
TCTTTTACTTTCACCAGCGTTTCTGGGTGAGCAAAAACAGGAAGGCAAAATGCCGCAAAAAAGGGAATAA
GGGCGACACGGAAATGTTGAATACTCATACTCTTCCTTTTTCAATATTATTGAAGCATTTATCAGGGTTA
TTGTCTCATGAGCGGATACATATTTGAATGTATTTAGAAAAATAAACAAATAGGGGTTCCGCGCACATTT
CCCCGAAAAGTGCCACCTGACGTCGACGGA
Features (pLannotate 1.2.2; 21 found; start..end, strand, type, name):
     22..74      -  misc_feature   bom (fragment): basis of mobility region from pBR322
    229..608     +  enhancer       CMV enhancer: human cytomegalovirus immediate early enhancer
    609..812     +  promoter       CMV promoter: human cytomegalovirus (CMV) immediate early promoter
    808..841     +  LTR            5' LTR (truncated) (fragment): truncated 5' long terminal repeat (LTR) from HIV-1
    857..875     +  promoter       T7 promoter: promoter for bacteriophage T7 RNA polymerase
    906..926     +  CDS            FLAG (fragment): FLAG® epitope tag, followed by an enterokinase cleavage site
    960..2408    +  CDS            DDX6 (sequence partly withheld): DDX6_HUMAN - Also known as HLR2, RCK. Experimental evidence at protein level: Swiss-Prot protein existence level 1. Essential for the formation of P-bodies, cytosolic membrane- less ribonucleoprotein granules involved in RNA metabolism through the coordinated storage of mRNAs encoding regulatory functions (PubMed:25995375, PubMed:27342281, PubMed:31422817). Plays a role in P- bodies to coordinate the storage of translationally inactive mRNAs in the cytoplasm and prevent their degradation (PubMed:27342281). In the process of mRNA degradation, plays a role in mRNA decapping (PubMed:16364915). Bl
   2449..2673    +  polyA_signal   bGH poly(A) signal: bovine growth hormone polyadenylation signal
   2677..2698    +  promoter       SV40 promoter (fragment): SV40 enhancer and early promoter
   2719..3147    +  rep_origin     f1 ori (sequence partly withheld): f1 bacteriophage origin of replication; arrow indicates direction of (+) strand synthesis
   3161..3490    +  promoter       SV40 promoter: SV40 enhancer and early promoter
   3557..4348    +  CDS            neo: KKA2_KLEPN - Also known as kan, nptII. Experimental evidence at protein level: Swiss-Prot protein existence level 1. Resistance to kanamycin, neomycin, paromomycin, ribostamycin, butirosin and gentamicin B. From Klebsiella pneumoniae.
   4372..4530    +  CDS            ble (fragment): BLE_KLEPN - Experimental evidence at protein level: Swiss-Prot protein existence level 1. Binding protein with a strong affinity to the bleomycin family of antibiotics. Binds to CL990; an antimitotic-antibiotic compound. From Klebsiella pneumoniae.
   4525..4646    +  polyA_signal   SV40 poly(A) signal: SV40 polyadenylation signal
   4719..4735    -  protein_bind   lac operator: The lac repressor binds to the lac operator to inhibit transcription in E. coli. This inhibition can be relieved by adding lactose or isopropyl-β-D-thiogalactopyranoside (IPTG). lac repressor encoded by lacI
   4743..4773    -  promoter       lac promoter: promoter for the E. coli lac operon
   4788..4809    -  protein_bind   CAP binding site: CAP binding activates transcription in the presence of cAMP. E. coli catabolite activator protein
   4822..4914    -  CDS            lacI (fragment): lac repressor; lacI; The lac repressor binds to the lac operator to inhibit transcription in E. coli. This inhibition can be relieved by adding lactose or isopropyl-β-D-thiogalactopyranoside (IPTG).
   5097..5685    -  rep_origin     ori: high-copy-number ColE1/pMB1/pBR322/pUC origin of replication
   5856..6716    -  CDS            AmpR: β-lactamase; bla; confers resistance to ampicillin, carbenicillin, and related antibiotics
   6717..6821    -  promoter       AmpR promoter: bla
