[The description below was written by a language model from this plasmid's Addgene catalogue record and pLannotate feature annotations shown in this document.]
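Description:
pcDNA3.1-FLAG/HA-p54 is a mammalian expression plasmid built on the pcDNA3.1(+) backbone for producing human p54, the DEAD-box RNA helicase encoded by DDX6 (also called RCK or Rck/p54), with FLAG and HA epitope tags at its N terminus. The sequenced construct is 6,858 nt. It is propagated in E. coli from a high-copy ColE1/pUC-type origin under ampicillin selection (AmpR with its own bla promoter). An f1 origin is also present and would allow single-stranded DNA production.

Expression of the tagged protein is driven by the human cytomegalovirus immediate early enhancer and promoter, and transcripts are terminated by the bovine growth hormone polyadenylation signal. A T7 promoter lies between the CMV promoter and the coding region, which permits in vitro transcription or sequencing from that site. The automated feature table identifies a FLAG fragment just upstream of the DDX6 open reading frame. It does not separately call the HA tag, although the catalogue entry lists both tags and a short unannotated gap sits between FLAG and DDX6. A second cassette, with the SV40 enhancer/early promoter driving the neomycin phosphotransferase gene followed by the SV40 poly(A) signal, allows G418 selection of stably transfected mammalian cells. The short HIV-1 LTR, ble, lacI and lac promoter/operator hits are small fragment matches typical of backbone sequence and not functional payload.

The dual tags allow detection or immunoprecipitation of p54 with anti-FLAG or anti-HA antibodies. DDX6 is a P-body component involved in storage of translationally inactive mRNAs and in decapping. The associated publication concerns the miRNA silencing factor TNRC6A and Argonaute, so the plasmid fits studies of the localization and interactions of RNA-silencing components in transfected cells. The cloning sites used are not recorded.
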