Addgene plasmid #215844: pcDNA3.1-FLAG/HA-p54
Purpose: Expression of FLAG/HA-p54
Depositing lab: Kumiko Ui-Tei. Depositing organization: The University of Tokyo. Publication: Control of the localization and function of a miRNA silencing component TNRC6A by Argonaute protein. Nishi K, Takahashi T, Suzawa M, Miyakawa T, Nagasawa T, Ming Y, Tanokura M, Ui-Tei K. Nucleic Acids Res. 2015 Nov 16;43(20):9856-73. doi: 10.1093/nar/gkv1026. Epub 2015 Oct 7. PubMed 26446993.
Backbone
  Vector backbone: pcDNA3.1 (+)
  Vector type: Mammalian Expression
Growth in bacteria
  Bacterial resistance: Ampicillin, 100 μg/mL
  Growth temperature: 37°C
  Growth strain: DH5alpha
  Copy number: High Copy
Gene/Insert
  Gene/Insert name: Human p54
  Species: H. sapiens (human)
  Entrez Gene: DDX6 (a.k.a. HLR2, IDDILF, P54, RCK, Rck/p54)
  Tag / fusion protein: FLAG, HA (N terminal on insert)
  Cloning method: Restriction Enzyme; 5′ cloning site Unknown (unknown if destroyed)
Terms and licenses: Academic/Nonprofit Terms; Industry Terms: Not Available to Industry
How to cite: pcDNA3.1-FLAG/HA-p54 was a gift from Kumiko Ui-Tei (Addgene plasmid # 215844 ; http://n2t.net/addgene:215844 ; RRID:Addgene_215844)
