>Addgene plasmid #215844 | pcDNA3.1-FLAG/HA-p54 | depositor partial sequence | sequence record 430091 | p54 insert
ATGAGCACGGCCAGAACAGAGAACCCTGTTATAATGGGTCTGTCCAGTCAAAATGGTCAGCTGAGAGGCC
CTGTGAAACCCACTGGTGGCCCTGGAGGAGGGGGCACACAGACACAGCAACAGATGAACCAGCTGAAAAA
CACCAACACAATCAATAATGGCACTCAGCAGCAAGCACAGAGTATGACCACCACTATTAAACCTGGTGAT
GACTGGAAAAAGACTTTAAAACTCCCTCCAAAGGATCTAAGAATCAAAACTTCGGATGTGACCTCCACAA
AAGGAAATGAGTTTGAAGATTACTGTTTGAAACGGGAGTTACTGATGGGAATTTTTGAAATGGGCTGGGA
AAAGCCATCTCCTATTCAGGAGGAGAGCATTCCCATTGCTTTATCTGGTAGGGATATCTTAGCTAGAGCA
AAAAATGGAACAGGCAAGAGCGGTGCCTACCTCATTCCCTTACTTGAACGGCTAGACCTGAAGAAGGACA
ATATACAAGCAATGGTGATTGTTCCCACTAGAGAACTTGCTCTACAGGTCAGTCAAATTTGCATCCAGGT
CAGCAAACACATGGGAGGGGCCAAAGTGATGGCAACCACAGGAGGAACCAATTTACGAGATGACATAATG
AGGCTTGATGATACAGTGCACGTGGTGATTGCTACCCCTGGGAGAATCCTGGATCTTATTAAGAAAGGAG
TAGCAAAGGTTGATCATGTCCAGATGATAGTATTGGATGAGGCAGATAAGTTGCTGTCACAGGATTTTGT
GCAGATAATGGAGGATATTATTCTCACGCTACCTAAAAACAGGCAGATTTTACTATATTCCGCTACTTTC
CCTCTTAGTGTACAGAAGTTCATGAATTCCCATTTGCAGAAACCCTATGAGATTAACCTGATGGAG
[501 nt withheld, positions 907-1407]
GTGGCAGAATACCACAGCGAGCCTGTAGAAGATGAGAAACCTTAA
